>Addgene plasmid #230267 | AiP12945 - pAAV-AiE0679m-minBG-SYFP2-WPRE3-BGHpA (Alias: CN2945) | addgene full sequence | sequence record 470585 | Addgene NGS Result
CGAACTGGATCTCAACAGCGGTAAGATCCTTGAGAGTTTTCGCCCCGAAGAACGTTTTCCAATGATGAGC
ACTTTTAAAGTTCTGCTATGTGGCGCGGTATTATCCCGTATTGACGCCGGGCAAGAGCAACTCGGTCGCC
GCATACACTATTCTCAGAATGACTTGGTTGAGTACTCACCAGTCACAGAAAAGCATCTTACGGATGGCAT
GACAGTAAGAGAATTATGCAGTGCTGCCATAACCATGAGTGATAACACTGCGGCCAACTTACTTCTGACA
ACGATCGGAGGACCGAAGGAGCTAACCGCTTTTTTGCACAACATGGGGGATCATGTAACTCGCCTTGATC
GTTGGGAACCGGAGCTGAATGAAGCCATACCAAACGACGAGCGTGACACCACGATGCCTGTAGCAATGGC
AACAACGTTGCGCAAACTATTAACTGGCGAACTACTTACTCTAGCTTCCCGGCAACAATTAATAGACTGG
ATGGAGGCGGATAAAGTTGCAGGACCACTTCTGCGCTCGGCCCTTCCGGCTGGCTGGTTTATTGCTGATA
AATCTGGAGCCGGTGAGCGTGGGTCTCGCGGTATCATTGCAGCACTGGGGCCAGATGGTAAGCCCTCCCG
TATCGTAGTTATCTACACGACGGGGAGTCAGGCAACTATGGATGAACGAAATAGACAGATCGCTGAGATA
GGTGCCTCACTGATTAAGCATTGGTAACTGTCAGACCAAGTTTACTCATATATACTTTAGATTGATTTAA
AACTTCATTTTTAATTTAAAAGGATCTAGGTGAAGATCCTTTTTGATAATCTCATGACCAAAATCCCTTA
ACGTGAGTTTTCGTTCCACTGAGCGTCAGACCCCGTAGAAAAGATCAAAGGATCTTCTTGAGATCCTTTT
TTTCTGCGCGTAATCTGCTGCTTGCAAACAAAAAAACCACCGCTACCAGCGGTGGTTTGTTTGCCGGATC
AAGAGCTACCAACTCTTTTTCCGAAGGTAACTGGCTTCAGCAGAGCGCAGATACCAAATACTGTTCTTCT
AGTGTAGCCGTAGTTAGGCCACCACTTCAAGAACTCTGTAGCACCGCCTACATACCTCGCTCTGCTAATC
CTGTTACCAGTGGCTGCTGCCAGTGGCGATAAGTCGTGTCTTACCGGGTTGGACTCAAGACGATAGTTAC
CGGATAAGGCGCAGCGGTCGGGCTGAACGGGGGGTTCGTGCACACAGCCCAGCTTGGAGCGAACGACCTA
CACCGAACTGAGATACCTACAGCGTGAGCTATGAGAAAGCGCCACGCTTCCCGAAGGGAGAAAGGCGGAC
AGGTATCCGGTAAGCGGCAGGGTCGGAACAGGAGAGCGCACGAGGGAGCTTCCAGGGGGAAACGCCTGGT
ATCTTTATAGTCCTGTCGGGTTTCGCCACCTCTGACTTGAGCGTCGATTTTTGTGATGCTCGTCAGGGGG
GCGGAGCCTATGGAAAAACGCCAGCAACGCGGCCTTTTTACGGTTCCTGGCCTTTTGCTGGCCTTTTGCT
CACATGTCCTGCAGGCAGCTGCGCGCTCGCTCGCTCACTGAGGCCGCCCGGGCGTCGGGCGACCTTTGGT
CGCCCGGCCTCAGTGAGCGAGCGAGCGCGCAGAGAGGGAGTGGCCAACTCCATCACTAGGGGTTCCTGCG
GCCGCACGCGTTCCATTTGATCATCATTCATGGCATACACAAATATAAAATTTTTCAAGAAAATAAAATC
TAAAAACCAAAAAGAAGTCTCCAAAGAGAATAGCCTGAAAAGGAAACTTCAACAATATCCCACCCATCAC
ATCTACCAGCATATTTTTACACAGACATTAGTCATTTGGTCACTAGAACTAAAAGACAGGATAAAGGAAC
TGTTCTTTTAGTCATATGGCAACCATCCCAGATTATAATTAGAGATTCCTTTTGGTGAACTAAGGAAAAC
ATAAATGTAAAGCTAGAAGCTGTCCATGTAGTGCTTGCTTATTTTTTTACTTAAATTCATTTCCTCAAAA
ATTGTTTCAATCTTATTTTGTCCTTAAATTTCTATAGGAGCTCGGGCTGGGCATAAAAGTCAGGGCAGAG
CCATCTATTGCTTACATTTGCTTCTGGGATCCAGATCTTTCGAAGCTAGCGCTACCGGTCGCCACCATGG
TGAGCAAGGGCGAGGAGCTGTTCACCGGGGTGGTGCCCATCCTGGTCGAGCTGGACGGCGACGTAAACGG
CCACAAGTTCAGCGTGTCCGGCGAGGGCGAGGGCGATGCCACCTACGGCAAGCTGACCCTGAAGCTGATC
TGCACCACCGGCAAGCTGCCCGTGCCCTGGCCCACCCTCGTGACCACCCTGGGCTACGGCGTGCAGTGCT
TCGCCCGCTACCCCGACCACATGAAGCAGCACGACTTCTTCAAGTCCGCCATGCCCGAAGGCTACGTCCA
GGAGCGCACCATCTTCTTCAAGGACGACGGCAACTACAAGACCCGCGCCGAGGTGAAGTTCGAGGGCGAC
ACCCTGGTGAACCGCATCGAGCTGAAGGGCATCGACTTCAAGGAGGACGGCAACATCCTGGGGCACAAGC
TGGAGTACAACTACAACAGCCACAACGTCTATATCACCGCCGACAAGCAGAAGAACGGCATCAAGGCCAA
CTTCAAGATCCGCCACAACATCGAGGACGGCGGCGTGCAGCTCGCCGACCACTACCAGCAGAACACCCCC
ATCGGCGACGGCCCCGTGCTGCTGCCCGACAACCACTACCTGAGCTACCAGTCCAAGCTGAGCAAAGACC
CCAACGAGAAGCGCGATCACATGGTCCTGCTGGAGTTCGTGACCGCCGCCGGGATCACTCTCGGCATGGA
CGAGCTGTACAAGTAAGTCGACGGCGCGCCGCGGCCGCGAATTCGATATCATAATCAACCTCTGGATTAC
AAAATTTGTGAAAGATTGACTGGTATTCTTAACTATGTTGCTCCTTTTACGCTATGTGGATACGCTGCTT
TAATGCCTTTGTATCATGCTATTGCTTCCCGTATGGCTTTCATTTTCTCCTCCTTGTATAAATCCTGGTT
AGTTCTTGCCACGGCGGAACTCATCGCCGCCTGCCTTGCCCGCTGCTGGACAGGGGCTCGGCTGTTGGGC
ACTGACAATTCCGTGGCTCGAGAGATCTTCGACTGTGCCTTCTAGTTGCCAGCCATCTGTTGTTTGCCCC
TCCCCCGTGCCTTCCTTGACCCTGGAAGGTGCCACTCCCACTGTCCTTTCCTAATAAAATGAGGAAATTG
CATCGCATTGTCTGAGTAGGTGTCATTCTATTCTGGGGGGTGGGGTGGGGCAGGACAGCAAGGGGGAGGA
TTGGGAAGACAATAGCAGGCATGAGATCTCACGTGCGGACCGAGCGGCCGCAGGAACCCCTAGTGATGGA
GTTGGCCACTCCCTCTCTGCGCGCTCGCTCGCTCACTGAGGCCGGGCGACCAAAGGTCGCCCGACGCCCG
GGCTTTGCCCGGGCGGCCTCAGTGAGCGAGCGAGCGCGCAGCTGCCTGCAGGGGCGCCTGATGCGGTATT
TTCTCCTTACGCATCTGTGCGGTATTTCACACCGCATA
[95 nt withheld, positions 3609-3703]
T
[46 nt withheld, positions 3705-3750]
C
[141 nt withheld, positions 3752-3892]
CCTTTGACGTTGGAGTCCACGTTCTTT
[37 nt withheld, positions 3920-3956]
ACTCTATCTCGGGCTATTCTTTTGATTTATAAGGGATTTTGCCGATTTCGGTCTATTGGTTAAAAAATGA
GCTGATTTAACAAAAATTTAACGCGAATTTTAACAAAATATTAACGTTTACAATTTTATGGTGCACTCTC
AGTACAATCTGCTCTGATGCCGCATAGTTAAGCCAGCCCCGACACCCGCCAACACCCGCTGACGCGCCCT
GACGGGCTTGTCTGCTCCCGGCATCCGCTTACAGACAAGCTGTGACCGTCTCCGGGAGCTGCATGTGTCA
GAGGTTTTCACCGTCATCACCGAAACGCGCGAGACGAAAGGGCCTCGTGATACGCCTATTTTTATAGGTT
AATGTCATGATAATAATGGTTTCTTAGACGTCAGGTGGCACTTTTCGGGGAAATGTGCGCGGAACCCCTA
TTTGTTTATTTTTCTAAATACATTCAAATATGTATCCGCTCATGAGACAATAACCCTGATAAATGCTTCA
ATAATATTGAAAAAGGAAGAGTATGAGTATTCAACATTTCCGTGTCGCCCTTATTCCCTTTTTTGCGGCA
TTTTGCCTTCCTGTTTTTGCTCACCCAGAAACGCTGGTGAAAGTAAAAGATGCTGAAGATCAGTTGGGTG
CACGAGTGGGTTACAT
Features (pLannotate 1.2.2; 14 found; start..end, strand, type, name):
    898..1486    +  rep_origin     ori: high-copy-number ColE1/pMB1/pBR322/pUC origin of replication
   1559..1586    +  repeat_region  AAV2 ITR (fragment): inverted terminal repeat of adeno-associated virus serotype 2 inverted
   1615..1642    +  repeat_region  AAV2 ITR (fragment): inverted terminal repeat of adeno-associated virus serotype 2 inverted
   2167..2883    +  CDS            SYFP2: SYFP2 is a basic (constitutively fluorescent) yellow fluorescent protein published in 2006, derived from Aequorea victoria. It is reported to be a very rapidly-maturing monomer with moderate acid sensitivity.
   2923..3080    +  misc_feature   WPRE (fragment): woodchuck hepatitis virus posttranscriptional regulatory element
   3086..3166    +  misc_feature   WPRE (fragment): woodchuck hepatitis virus posttranscriptional regulatory element
   3183..3294    +  polyA_signal   bGH poly(A) signal: bovine growth hormone polyadenylation signal
   3412..3552    +  repeat_region  AAV2 ITR: inverted terminal repeat of adeno-associated virus serotype 2 inverted
   3557..3608    -  misc_feature   bom (fragment): basis of mobility region from pBR322
   3627..4082    +  rep_origin     f1 ori (sequence partly withheld): f1 bacteriophage origin of replication; arrow indicates direction of (+) strand synthesis
   4083..4132    -  misc_feature   bom (fragment): basis of mobility region from pBR322
   4234..4269    -  CDS            rop (fragment): Rop protein, which maintains plasmids at low copy number; rop
   4364..4468    +  promoter       AmpR promoter: bla
   4469..727     +  CDS            AmpR (across the origin): β-lactamase; bla; confers resistance to ampicillin, carbenicillin, and related antibiotics
