[The description below was written by a language model from this plasmid's Addgene catalogue record and pLannotate feature annotations shown in this document.]
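Description:
AiP12945 - pAAV-AiE0679m-minBG-SYFP2-WPRE3-BGHpA (alias CN2945) is a 4,602-nt AAV transfer plasmid built on a pAAV2 backbone and intended for packaging a reporter genome into recombinant adeno-associated virus. In bacteria it is maintained by a high-copy ColE1/pUC-type origin and selected with ampicillin through the β-lactamase gene and its native promoter. An f1 phage origin is also present, along with small remnants of pBR322 bom and rop sequences that are only fragments. The AAV2 inverted terminal repeats flank the expression cassette and provide the cis signals for genome replication and encapsidation. The right ITR is annotated in full, whereas the left one is detected only as two short fragments, which may reflect annotation or sequencing limits in this repeat-rich region rather than a defined design feature.

Between the ITRs, the enhancer AiE0679m is placed upstream of minBG, a minimal promoter (the name suggests beta-globin) that has little activity by itself, so the enhancer is expected to determine where transcription occurs. Neither the enhancer nor minBG is picked up in the feature table, but the unannotated stretch between the left ITR and the coding sequence is where they would lie. The cassette expresses SYFP2, a rapidly maturing monomeric yellow fluorescent protein derived from Aequorea victoria. It is followed by WPRE3, a shortened woodchuck hepatitis virus posttranscriptional element (annotated as two WPRE fragments) that boosts transcript expression while saving packaging space, and by the bovine growth hormone polyadenylation signal. The construct is designed to drive AAV-mediated transgene expression in specific populations of brain cells, with fluorescence reporting the enhancer's activity. The record does not state which cell population AiE0679m targets.
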