Addgene plasmid #230267: AiP12945 - pAAV-AiE0679m-minBG-SYFP2-WPRE3-BGHpA (Alias: CN2945)
Purpose: AiE0679m is an enhancer sequence, designed to drive AAV-mediated transgene expression in specific populations of brain cells
Depositing lab: Allen Institute for Brain Science & Boaz Levi. Depositing organization: Allen Institute. Publication: A suite of enhancer AAVs and transgenic mouse lines for genetic access to cortical cell types. Ben-Simon Y, Hooper M, Narayan S, Daigle TL, Dwivedi D, Way SW, Oster A, Stafford DA, Mich JK, Taormina MJ, Martinez RA, Opitz-Araya X, Roth JR, Alexander JR, Allen S, Amster A, Arbuckle J, Ayala A, Baker PM, Bakken TE, Barcelli T, Barta S, Bendrick J, Bertagnolli D, Bielstein C, Bishwakarma P, Bowlus J, Boyer G, Brouner K, Casian B, Casper T, Chakka AB, Chakrabarty R, Chance RK, Chavan S, Clark M, Colbert K, Collman F, Daniel S, Departee M, DiValentin P, Donadio N, Dotson N, Egdorf T, Fliss T, Gabitto M, Garcia J, Gary A, Gasperini M, Gloe J, Goldy J, Gore BB, Graybuck L, Greisman N, Haeseleer F, Halterman C, Haradon Z, Hastings SD, Helback O, Ho W, Hockemeyer D, Huang C, Huff S, Hunker A, Johansen N, Jones D, Juneau Z, Kalmbach B, Kannan M, Khem S, Kussick E, Kutsal R, Larsen R, Lee C, Lee AY, Leibly M, Lenz GH, Li S, Liang E, Lusk N, Madigan Z, Malloy J, Malone J, McCue R, Melchor J, Mollenkopf T, Moosman S, Morin E, Newman D, Ng L, Ngo K, Omstead V, Otto S, Oyama A, Pena N, Pham T, Phillips E, Pom CA, Potekhina L, Ransford S, Ray PL, Rette D, Reynoldson C, Rimorin C, Rocha D, Ruiz A, Sanchez REA, Sawyer L, Sedeno-Cortes A, Sevigny JP, Shapovalova N, Shepard N, Shulga L, Sigler AR, Siverts L, Soliman S, Somasundaram S, Staats B, Stewart K, Szelenyi E, Tieu M, Trader C, Tran A, van Velthoven CTJ, Walker M, Wang Y, Weed N, Wirthlin M, Wood T, Wynalda B, Yao Z, Zhou T, Ariza J, Dee N, Reding M, Ronellenfitch K, Mufti S, Sunkin SM, Smith KA, Esposito L, Waters J, Thyagarajan B, Yao S, Lein ES, Zeng H, Levi BP, Ngai J, Ting JT, Tasic B. Cell. 2025 May 16:S0092-8674(25)00513-6. doi: 10.1016/j.cell.2025.05.002. PubMed 40403729.
Backbone
  Vector backbone: pAAV2
  Vector type: AAV
Growth in bacteria
  Bacterial resistance: Ampicillin, 100 μg/mL
  Growth temperature: 37°C
  Growth strain: NEB Stable
  Copy number: High Copy
Gene/Insert
  Gene/Insert name: SYFP2
  Species: Synthetic
  Promoter: minBG
  Cloning method: Gibson Cloning
Terms and licenses: Academic/Nonprofit Terms; Industry Terms: Not Available to Industry
How to cite: AiP12945 - pAAV-AiE0679m-minBG-SYFP2-WPRE3-BGHpA (Alias: CN2945) was a gift from Allen Institute for Brain Science & Boaz Levi (Addgene plasmid # 230267 ; http://n2t.net/addgene:230267 ; RRID:Addgene_230267)
